>Addgene plasmid #209416 | pCRISPR-mcBEST | addgene full sequence | sequence record 416613 | Addgene NGS Result
TGGTGCTCATCGACGAGCACCCGGAGCCAGGTGAAAAGCGCCGGCGGACGCTCGGACTGGGCGCGGGATT
CCAGCAGTAACCCAGGTCCGCCGGCCACCTCACGGCAGGCAGACCCTCGGCTTTCGCGCCGGGACCGCCA
TGAGACCGCCACCCGGATGTCCGGGGTGGCGGTCTCATGGCGGTCCCTCAGCGGCCCTACGCGACCGCTG
TGTCGACGCGGAGGCAGTCTCCGGGGTGCTGGCCCCAGGGCTGGAGTACCGGGGCGAGCTTGCCCTTGCA
GCGGCGGCACACGGGCGACGCGGCGCCGGGCGGGGGAGTCTTGACGTCGACGGTGACCGGCTTCGGCTTC
AGGCGCTTCCGAAGGCTGATCGTCGGGCGGATCGCCTCCTTCTTCGGCTGACGCACTCGGTCGAGCGAAG
CGGCCAGCTCCTCCGTGCGGGCCTCGTTGGCCTTCCGGCGCGCCTCGCGGAAAGCAGCTTCCTCCTCGGA
CATGACCTCGAACCTCATCTGGTCAGCGTCAAGGTCGCCCGGCGCGGCCGGCGCTTCCGGGGCGGGCGGG
TCCAGGACGTCCTTGCCCCACACCAGGCCCCAGGACTCGACGAGCCGCCGGACGCCCGGTAGGCCGTACG
TCTCGGCGACCTTGATGAGGTCGAGGCGACGTCCGGCGACGCGGGCGATGTATCGGTACCAGATGTAGGC
CGGGATGACCGCGATGGCGACCAGGCCCTCGGTGTCGTCGGTGATCTCCTCCTCGGTGCGGACGTCCTGC
TGGATGCCGAGTTCCTTGATCAGCCGGTTCAGGTTCTGCGACCGGTAGTGCTTGCGGACCTGGAAGACGC
CGAACTCGCGCTCGCGGTACTTCTCGACGAACGGGCCGGGCCGACGAAGCCGCTGCAGCTCGGCGGCCGC
CGCGTCGCCCAGGTCGAGCGGTCCCATGCGGTCGTCGCCGCGACCGGCCTTGAAGTTCTGTCCGGCCAGC
TCCAGGCCGATCTTGGCGACGCCGCCCTTGGTCTTGTCGCCGTCCTTGTAGAGGTAGCGGGCCTGCTTGC
CCGCATCGCCGTCAGCGGCGTCCGCGCCGTTGAGTGGGCGCACGTCGGTGCCGTGGCCCTTGCCCTCACA
GGAGCAACCGGGCCGGTCGCACGTCTCGCTGACGGTGTAGCCGCCCGCGGATTCGACCCCGGCGGCCCAG
GCTCCGGCGAGTGCGTCGCGGAACGCGGCCTGGGCGTCCGGGCCGAGCACCTCGCGGGTGACCCAGAGCG
TGTGCCAGTGCAGGTGCCAGCCGGAGCCCCAGCCGAAGGTGTCCTCGAAGGCCCGCTCGTAGCCGATGAT
CCCGAAGTCGTCGCGCATCGTGCGCCAGCGGCGGCCGGACGAGCCGTACGCGCCCTTCCAGCCGTCGTGC
AAGACCGCGACCAGGCCGTGCCGCATTCCCTTGCGGACGGTGCCGAACGCCATGCGCTCGAAGTGGCGCA
ACGTGTTCGTGCCAAGGTGCAGCCCGTACCCGGCGTCCGCGAGACCGTCGGCGGCGAGCTGCACGTTCGA
GCCCCGTACGGCCAGGATGCGGCTCATGCACCACGGGCAGGTGTGGACGTTGTTGCAGCGGCACGTGTTG
CCCCACGTCGCCTCGCCCGGCTTCCACATCAGCTCGGCCGTCCCGGCAGTGAGCCGGGTCCCGCAGCCCT
TGAACGCCTCGTTCAGCGACACCGTCTGGTGCCGGTCCCGCCGGGCGAACCGCTCGTCGCGCGGGTCCTC
CCGCCCGGCTGTCGCGGCACCCTCGTTTGGGGTAGAACCCGTTCCAGTTACAGCGCTCTGACCTGCAGTG
GACGGAGATTTTCCCTTACTACTAAAGCCCGCGTCCGGATTACCCGCTGTAGTCGTGCTTGCTACGCTGC
GTGACTGGTCCGCAATGAGACGCTTTGCGCGCTTTCGGCAGGCGTCCGAGCAGTAGATTTTGGGGCGCTT
CCCGGGGATGTGGACGATCGGGGTGCCGCAGTGGCACTTCGGTCCGGCGGGGCGCGGTGGTGTCGACGCG
CTGTTCTCTCGTACGCTCGTCACAGAGCAAACGTCCTCACTCGGCATGCTGCGCCGGTTCGGGGGCGGCG
AGCCCGGGAGGCCAATCCCGGGCTCGTGCCATTTCTGGGTCCTGTTGATCATCACTGACGAATCGAGGTC
GAGCAACCGAGCGTCCGAGGAACAGAGGCGCTTATCGGTTGGCCGCGAGATTCCTGTCGATCCTCTCGTG
CAGCGCGATTCCGAGGGAAACGGAAACGTTGAGAGACTCGGTCTGGCTCATCATGGGGATGGAAACCGAG
GCGGAAGACGCCTCCTCGAACAGGTCGGAAGGCCCACCCTTTTCGCTGCCGAACAGCAAGGCCAGCCGAT
CCGGATTGTCCCCGAGTTCCTTCACGGAAATGTCGCCATCCGCCTTGAGCGTCATCAGCTGCATACCGCT
GTCCCGAATGAAGGCGATGGCCTCCTCGCGACCGGAGAGAACGACGGGAAGGGAGAAGACGTAACCTCGG
CTGGCCCTTTGGAGACGCCGGTCCGCGATGCTGGTGATGTCACTGTCGACCAGGATGATCCCCGACGCTC
CGAGCGCGAGCGACGTGCGTACTATCGCGCCGATGTTCCCGACGATCTTCACCCCGTCGAGAACGACGAC
GTCCCCACGCCGGCTCGCGATATCGCCGAACCTGGCCGGGCGAGGGACGCGGGCGATGCCGAATGTCTTG
GCCTTCCGCTCCCCCTTGAACAACTGGTTGACGATCGAGGAGTCGATGAGGCGGACCGGTATGTTCTGCC
GCCCGCACAGATCCAGCAACTCAGATGGAAAAGGACTGCTGTCGCTGCCGTAGACCTCGATGAACTCCAC
CCCGGCCGCGATGCTGTGCATGAGGGGCTCGACGTCCTCGATCAACGTTGTCTTTATGTTGGATCGCGAC
GGCTTGGTGACATCGATGATCCGCTGCACCGCGGGATCGGACGGATTTGCGATGGTGTCCAACTCAGTCA
TGGTCGTCCTACCGGCTGCTGTGTTCAGTGACGCGATTCCTGGGGTGTGACACCCTACGCGACGATGGCG
GATGGCTGCCCTGACCGGCAATCACCAACGCAAGGGGAAGTCGTCGCTCTCTGGCAAAGCTCCCCGCTCT
TCCCCGTCCGGGACCCGCGCGGTCGATCCCCGCATATAGGCCTCTAGTGCCTTCGACGAGATCTGTTCAC
ATTCGAACCGTCTCTGCTTTGACAACATGCTGTGCGGTGTTGTAAAGTCGTGGCCATCTAGTCCATGGCG
AGCAACGGAGGTACGGACATGCGATCCAGCAAGGGCGAGGAGCTGTTCACCGGGGTGGTGCCCATCCTGG
TCGAGCTGGACGGCGACGTAAACGGCCACAGGTTCAGCGTGTACGGCGAGGGCGAGGGCGATGCCACCTA
CGGCAAGCTGACCCTGAAGTTCATCTGCACCACCGGCAAGCTGCCCGTGCCCTGGCCCACCCTCGTGACC
ACCCTGACCTACGGCGTGCAGTGCTTCAGCCGCTACCCCGACCACATGAAGCAGCACGACTTCTTCAAGT
CCGCCATGCCCGAAGGCTACGTCCAGGAGCGCACCATCTTCTTCAAGGACGACGGCAACTACAAGACCCG
CGCCGAGGTGAAGTTCGAGGGCGACACCCTGGTGAACCGCATCGAGCTGAAGGGCATCGACTTCAAGGAG
GACGGCAACATCCTGGGGCACAAGCTGGAGTACAACTACAACAGCCACAACGTCTATATCATGGCCGACA
AGCAGAAGAACGGCATCAAGGTGAACTTCAAGATCCGCCACAACATCGAGGACGGCAGCGTGCAGCTCGC
CGACCACTACCAGCAGAACACCCCCATCGGCGACGGCCCCGTGCTGCTGCCCGACAACCACTACCTGAGC
ACCCAGTCCGCCCTGAGCAAAGACCCCAACGAGAAGCGCGATCACATGGTCCTGCTGGAGTTCGTGACCG
CCGCCGGGATCACTCTCGGCATGGACGAGCTGTACAAGTGAGCTAGCTTCAGAACGCTCGGTTGCCGCCG
GGCGTTTTTTAGTCACAGCATCTTGATCTTGTTCTCGCCGTTGGAGTCCTGGATGACCAGGGCCCAGGGC
TTGTACTCGGGGGCGTCCGAGGTCAGCAGCATGACGTTCTCGTCGGTGGACTCGTCGTAGGCGGTGTGGA
CCAGGATGTCGGACTCGGGCTTGTTGCCGATGACTTCCTCGACTTCCTCCGGCAGCATCAGGATGGACTC
CTGGATGACCAGCTGCTTGCCGGTCTCCTTCTCGATGATGTCGGACAGGTTGGTGGAGCCGCCGGAGTCG
CCGCCGAGCTGGGACAGGTCGATGCGGGTCTCGTACAGGCCGGTGATGCTCTGGTGGATCAGGGTCGCGT
CGAGGACCTCCTTGGTGGAGGTGTACCGCTTGCGGTCGATGGTGGTGTCGAAGTACTTGAACGCGGCGGG
GGCGCCCAGGTTGGTGAGGGTGAACAGGTGGATGATGTTCTCCGCCTGCTCCCGGATCGGCTTGTCGCGG
TGCTTGTTGTAGGCGGACAGCACCTTGTCGAGGTTCGCGTCGGCCAGGATGACGCGCTTGCTGAACTCGC
TGATCTGCTCGATGATCTCGTCCAGGTAGTGCTTGTGCTGCTCCACGAAGAGCTGCTTCTGCTCGTTGTC
CTCGGGCGAGCCCTTCAGCTTCTCGTAGTGGGACGCGAGGTACAGGAAGTTGACGTACTTCGACGGGAGG
GCCAGCTCGTTGCCCTTCTGCAGCTCGCCCGCGGAGGCGAGCATCCGCTTGCGGCCGTTCTCCAGCTCGA
ACAGGCTGTACTTGGGCAGCTTGATGATGAGGTCCTTCTTGACCTCCTTGTAGCCCTTGGCCTCCAGGAA
GTCGATCGGGTTCTTCTCGAACGAGGAGCGCTCCATGATGGTGATGCCGAGCAGCTCCTTCACGGACTTC
AGCTTCTTGCTCTTGCCCTTCTCGACCTTCGCCACGACCAGCACGGAGTAGGCGACGGTGGGGCTGTCGA
AGCCGCCGTACTTCTTCGGGTCCCAGTCCTTCTTCCGGGCGATCAGCTTGTCGCTGTTGCGCTTGGGGAG
GATGGACTCCTTGCTGAAGCCGCCGGTCTGCACCTCGGTCTTCTTCACGATGTTGACCTGCGGCATCGAC
AGCACCTTCCGGACGGTGGCGAAGTCGCGGCCCTTGTCCCAGACGATCTCGCCGGTCTCGCCGTTGGTCT
CGATCAGGGGCCGCTTGCGGATCTCGCCGTTGGCCAGGGTGATCTCGGTCTTGAAGAAGTTCATGATGTT
GGAGTAGAAGAAGTACTTCGCGGTGGCCTTGCCGATCTCCTGCTCGCTCTTGGCGATCATCTTGCGCACG
TCGTAGACCTTGTAGTCGCCGTAGACGAACTCGGACTCCAGCTTCGGGTACTTCTTGATCAGCGCGGTGC
CCACGACGGCGTTCAGGTACGCGTCGTGGGCGTGGTGGTAGTTGTTGATCTCCCGGACCTTGTAGAACTG
GAAGTCCTTGCGGAAGTCGGAGACCAGCTTGCTCTTGAGGGTGATCACCTTGACCTCGCGGATCAGCTTG
TCGTTCTCGTCGTACTTGGTGTTCATCCGGGAGTCCAGGATCTGGGCCACGTGCTTGGTGATCTGCCGGG
TCTCGACCAGCTGGCGCTTGATGAAGCCCGCCTTGTCGAGCTCGCTCAGGCCGCCCCGCTCGGCCTTGGT
CAGGTTGTCGAACTTGCGCTGGGTGATGAGCTTGGCGTTGAGCAGCTGGCGCCAGTAGTTCTTCATCTTC
TTCACGACCTCCTCCGAGGGCACGTTGTCGGACTTGCCCCGGTTCTTGTCCGAGCGGGTCAGGACCTTGT
TGTCGATCGAGTCGTCCTTCAGGAAGGACTGCGGCACGATGTGGTCCACGTCGTAGTCGGACAGCCGGTT
GATGTCGAGCTCCTGGTCCACGTACATGTCGCGGCCGTTCTGCAGGTAGTAGAGGTACAGCTTCTCGTTC
TGCAGCTGGGTGTTCTCGACCGGGTGCTCCTTCAGGATCTGGCTGCCGAGCTCCTTGATGCCCTCCTCGA
TCCGCTTCATCCGCTCGCGCGAGTTCTTCTGGCCCTTCTGGGTGGTCTGGTTCTCCCGGGCCATCTCGAT
CACGATGTTCTCGGGCTTGTGGCGGCCCATCACCTTGACCAGCTCGTCCACGACCTTGACGGTCTGGAGG
ATGCCCTTCTTGATCGCCGGGGAGCCCGCCAGGTTGGCGATGTGCTCGTGGAGGCTGTCGCCCTGGCCCG
AGACCTGGGCCTTCTGGATGTCCTCCTTGAAGGTCAGGCTGTCGTCGTGGATGAGCTGCATGAAGTTGCG
GTTGGCGAAGCCGTCGGACTTGAGGAAGTCCAGGATGGTCTTGCCGCTCTGCTTGTCCCGGATGCCGTTG
ATCAGCTTCCGGGAGAGGCGGCCCCAGCCGGTGTAGCGGCGACGCTTCAGCTGCTTCATCACCTTGTCGT
CGAACAGGTGGGCGTAGGTCTTGAGCCGCTCCTCGATCATCTCGCGGTCCTCGAAGAGGGTCAGGGTGAG
GACGATGTCCTCCAGGATGTCCTCGTTCTCCTCGTTGTCGAGGAAGTCCTTGTCCTTGATGATCTTGAGC
AGGTCGTGGTAGGTGCCCAGGGAGGCGTTGAAGCGGTCCTCCACGCCGCTGATCTCGACGGAGTCGAAGC
ACTCGATCTTCTTGAAGTAGTCCTCCTTCAGCTGCTTCACGGTGACCTTGCGGTTGGTCTTGAAGAGCAG
GTCCACGATCGCCTTCTTCTGCTCGCCCGACAGGAAGGCCGGCTTCCGCATGCCCTCGGTCACGTACTTG
ACCTTGGTCAGCTCGTTGTACACGGTGAAGTACTCGTAGAGCAGGGAGTGCTTGGGCAGGACCTTCTCGT
TCGGGAGGTTCTTGTCGAAGTTGGTCATGCGCTCGATGAACGACTGCGCGGACGCGCCCTTGTCCACGAC
CTCCTCGAAGTTCCACGGGGTGATGGTCTCCTCCGACTTCCGGGTCATCCACGCGAACCGGGAGTTGCCG
CGGGCCAGGGGGCCGACGTAGTACGGGATGCGGAAGGTCAGGATCTTCTCGATCTTCTCGCGGTTGTCCT
TCAGGAAGGGGTAGAAGTCCTCCTGGCGCCGGAGGATGGCGTGGAGCTCGCCCAGGTGGATCTGGTGCGG
GATGGAGCCGTTGTCGAAGGTCCGCTGCTTGCGGAGCAGGTCCTCGCGGTTCAGCTTGACGAGCAGCTCC
TCGGTGCCGTCCATCTTCTCCAGGATCGGCTTGATGAACTTGTAGAACTCCTCCTGCGACGCGCCGCCGT
CGATGTAGCCGGCGTAGCCGTTCTTGGACTGGTCGAAGAAGATTTCCTTGTACTTCTCGGGCAGCTGCTG
GCGCACGAGGGCCTTGAGCAGGGTCAGGTCCTGGTGGTGCTCGTCGTACCGCTTGATCATGCTCGCCGAC
AGCGGGGCCTTGGTGATCTCGGTGTTGACCCGCAGGATGTCGCTGAGCAGGATGGCGTCCGAGAGGTTCT
TCGCGGCCAGGAAGAGGTCCGCGTACTGGTCGCCGATCTGGGCGAGCAGGTTGTCCAGGTCGTCGTCGTA
GGTGTCCTTGGACAGCTGGAGCTTCGCGTCCTCGGCCAGGTCGAAGTTGCTCTTGAAGTTGGGGGTCAGG
CCGAGCGACAGCGCGATCAGGTTGCCGAAGAGGCCGTTCTTCTTCTCGCCCGGCAGCTGGGCGATGAGGT
TCTCCAGGCGCCGGGACTTGCTCAGGCGCGCGGAGAGGATCGCCTTGGCGTCCACGCCGCTGGCGTTGAT
GGGGTTCTCCTCGAACAGCTGGTTGTAGGTCTGCACCAGCTGGATGAAGAGCTTGTCCACGTCGGAGTTG
TCCGGGTTCAGGTCGCCCTCGATGAGGAAGTGGCCGCGGAACTTGATCATGTGCGCGAGGGCCAGGTAGA
TGAGCCGCAGGTCCGCCTTGTCGGTCGAGTCCACCAGCTTCTTGCGGAGGTGGTAGATGGTGGGGTACTT
CTCGTGGTAGGCCACCTCGTCCACGATGTTGCCGAAGATCGGGTGGCGCTCGTGCTTCTTGTCCTCCTCC
ACCAGGAAGCTCTCCTCCAGGCGGTGGAAGAACGAGTCGTCCACCTTGGCCATCTCGTTGGAGAAGATTT
CCTGCAGGTAGCAGATGCGGTTCTTGCGCCGGGTGTAGCGGCGACGCGCGGTCCGCTTCAGGCGGGTCGC
CTCGGCGGTCTCGCCGCTGTCGAAGAGCAGGGCGCCGATCAGGTTCTTCTTGATCGAGTGCCGGTCGGTG
TTGCCCAGGACCTTGAACTTCTTGGAGGGGACCTTGTACTCGTCGGTGATGACCGCCCAGCCCACGGAGT
TGGTGCCGATCGCGAGGCCGATGGAGTACTTCTTGTCGGACTCCGGGGTGGCGGACTCCGAGGTGCCCGG
GGTCTCGGAGCCGGACTTCAGGCCGGTGGCCCACAGGATGTGGGGCGGCAGGCGCTGGTAGTGGCAGGAC
TGGAGGGCGATGGTGAAGAAGGTCAGCTGCGGCTGCTTGCGACGCAGGATGTTCAGGCAGGGCGGCAGGC
CCAGGATGATGCAGTACAGCTCCAGGACGTACAGGCGGACCCACAGGTGCGGGTAGCGGGGCCAGTGGGC
CTCGTTGGACGGGGAGTAGTTGACGAAGTTCCGCCAGCAGTAGCCGGACTCCTGCTCGGTCATGATCTGG
ATGGTGACGCCGGAGGAGATCAGGTCGCGCAGGCCCTGCCGGTTGCGCGGGTCGGCGTGGTGGTACAGCC
GGGCGATGTAGATGAACAGGGTGACGTGCGGGTAGCGGGACAGGAACTCGGTGATGGCCCGGGAGCACTC
GCCGCAGGGGGACCAGGACAGGAACCAGGTGATGGAGCAGCGGGTGTTCGGGCAGAAGTACCGCTCGGTG
GTGAACTTCTCGATGAAGTTGACCTCGACGTGCTTGTTGGTGTTCTGCGAGGTGTGGCGCCAGATGGAGT
GCCGGCCGCCCCAGTTGATCTCGTACAGCAGGCAGGTCTCCTTGCGCAGCTCGCGCGGGTCGAAGAAGAC
CTCGAACTCGTGCGGCTCGATGCGGCGACGCAGGGTCGGGTCCACGGCCACGGGGCCGGTCTCGGAGGAC
ATATGTCCGCTCCCTTCTCTGACGCCGTCCACGCTGCCTCCTCACGTGACGTGAGGTGCAAGCCCGGACG
TTCCGCGTGCCACGCCGTGAGCCGCCGCGTGCCGTCGGCTCCCTCAGCCCAGATCCCCGATCCGGTCCAG
TAATGACCTCAGAACTCCATCTGGATTTGTTCAGAACGCTCGGTTGCCGCCGGGCGTTTTTTATTGGTGA
GAATCGCAGCAACTTGTCGCGCCAATCGAGCCATGTCGTCGTCAACGACCCCCCATTCAAGAACAGCAAG
CAGCATTGAGAACTTTGGAATCCAGTCCCTCTTCCACCTGCTGACCGGATCAGCAGTCCCCGGAACATCG
TAGCTGACGCCTACTCAGAACCAGGGAACGGAACCTCCTTTGCTCAACCCGTAACAGGTGAATCCTCCTT
CCTCTGCCGTCACCTGCAACGGCCCGTGGCGGATGAAGAGACGGAAGTGCTGTCCGGTGCTCTGGCTGCG
TAGCGTGACGAAGGGCAGGTCCAAGGCTCTCGCGACCGTATCGGGAATGCGTTTCCGAGCCTCCTCCTCA
CTCAGATCGTGCCGGCGCATGAGCCGCCGCCGCAGGCGTTCCGGATTGCTTTTCGCCTGAACCCGACTGA
CCTGACGGTACGGTGTGGGGTGAGGCACGACTGCCGGTTCTCCGAATTGCAGATGGTCCCGCAACCCTTC
CAGCCAGGGCCGGGCGAGCAGGGCACGAAGGTCGTCCGCCGAGGCATGAATGCGCAGGCGCTCGCCCAGC
CGGGAGCGGCTTTCGTCGAGGTCGGGGAAGCTCACGCCGATCCTGTCCCCGCCCTGTGCCACCAGGGCCT
GGTGGAGCTTGCCGAAGAGCACGCTCATGAGTTGCGCCGGGGGAAATTCCGGGTCCGGTCGCAAGCGAAT
GTCGAGGTAGTGGTCCATGCCGTCGATCCTACCAACCGGCACGATTGTGCCCACAACAGCATCGCGGTGC
CACGTGTGGACCGCGTCGGTCAGATCCTCCCCGCACCTCTCGCCAGCCGTCAAGATCGACCGCGTACAAT
TCGTAATCATGTCATAGCTGTTTCCTGTGTGAAATTGTTATCCGCTCACAATTCCACACAACATACGAGC
CGGAAGCATAAAGTGTAAAGCCTGGGGTGCCTAATGAGTGAGCTAACTCACATTAATTGCGTTGCGCTCA
CTGCCCGCTTTCCAGTCGGGAAACCTGTCGTGCCAGCTGCATTAATGAATCGGCCAACGCGCGGGGAGAG
GCGGTTTGCGTATTGGGCGCTCTTCCGCTTCCTCGCTCACTGACTCGCTGCGCTCGGTCGTTCGGCTGCG
GCGAGCGGTATCAGCTCACTCAAAGGCGGTAATACGGTTATCCACAGAATCAGGGGATAACGCAGGAAAG
AACATGTGAGCAAAAGGCCAGCAAAAGGCCAGGAACCGTAAAAAGGCCGCGTTGCTGGCGTTTTTCCATA
GGCTCCGCCCCCCTGACGAGCATCACAAAAATCGACGCTCAAGTCAGAGGTGGCGAAACCCGACAGGACT
ATAAAGATACCAGGCGTTTCCCCCTGGAAGCTCCCTCGTGCGCTCTCCTGTTCCGACCCTGCCGCTTACC
GGATACCTGTCCGCCTTTCTCCCTTCGGGAAGCGTGGCGCTTTCTCATAGCTCACGCTGTAGGTATCTCA
GTTCGGTGTAGGTCGTTCGCTCCAAGCTGGGCTGTGTGCACGACCCCCCGTTCAGCCCGACCGCTGCGCC
TTATCCGGTAACTATCGTCTTGAGTCCAACCCGGTAAGACACGACTTATCGCCACTGGCAGCAGCCACTG
GTAACAGGATTAGCAGAGCGAGGTATGTAGGCGGTGCTACAGAGTTCTTGAAGTGGTGGCCTAACTACGG
CTACACTAGAAGAACAGTATTTGGTATCTGCGCTCTGCTGAAGCCAGTTACCTTCGGAAAAAGAGTTGGT
AGCTCTTGATCCGGCAAACAAACCACCGCTGGTAGCGGTGGTTTTTTTGTTTGCAAGCAGCAGATTACGC
GCAGAAAAAAAGGATCTCAAGAAGATCCTTTGATCTTTTCTACGGGGTCTGACGCTCAGTGGAACGAAAA
CTCACGTTAAGGGATTTTGGTCATGAGATTATCAAAAAGGATCTTCACCTAGATCCTTTTGGGGTGGGCG
AAGAACTCCAGCATGAGATCCCCGCGCTGGAGGATCATCCAGCCGGCGTCCCGGAAAACGATTCCGAAGC
CCAACCTTTCATAGAAGGCGGCGGTGGAATCGAAATCTCGTGATGGCAGGTTGGGCGTCGCTTGGTCGGT
CATTTCGAATAGGAACTTCGGAATAGGAACTTATGAGCTCAGCCAATCGACTGGCGAGCGGCATCGCATT
CTTCGCATCCCGCCTCTGGCGGATGCAGGAAGATCAACGGATCTCGGCCCAGTTGACCCAGGGCTGTCGC
CACAATGTCGCGGGAGCGGATCAACCGAGCAAAGGCATGACCGACTGGACCTTCCTTCTGAAGGCTCTTC
TCCTTGAGCCACCTGTCCGCCAAGGCAAAGCGCTCACAGCAGTGGTCATTCTCGAGATAATCGACGCGTA
CCAACTTGCCATCCTGAAGAATGGTGCAGTGTCTCGGCACCCCATAGGGAACCTTTGCCAACAACTCGGC
AAGATGCAGCGTCGTGTTGGCATCGTGTCCCACGCCGAGGAGAAGTACCTGCCCATCGAGTTCATGGACA
CGGGCGACCGGGCTTGCAGGCGAGTGAGGTGGCAGGGGCAATGGATCAGAGATGATCTGCTCTGCCTGTG
GCCCCGCTGCCGCAAAGGCAAATGGATGGGCGCTGCGCTTTACATTTGGCAGGCGCCAGAATGAGTCAGA
GACAACTCCAAGGTCCGGTGTAACGGGCGACGTGGCAGGATCGAACGGCTCGTCGTCCAGACCTGACCAC
GAGGGCATGACGAGCGTCCCTCCCGGACCCAGCGCAGCACGCAGGGCCTCGATCAGTCCAAGTGGCCCAT
CTTCGAGGGGCCGGACGCTACGGAAGGAGCTGTGGACCAGCAGCACACCGCCGGGGGTAACCCCAAGGTT
GAGAAGCTGACCGATGAGCTCGGCTTTTCGCCATTCGTATTGCACGACATTGCACTCCACCGCTGATGAC
ATCAGTCGATCATAGCACGATCAACGGCACTGTTGCAAATAGTCGGTGGTGATAAACTTATCATCCCCTT
TTGCTTATGGAGCTGCACATGAACCCATTCAAAGGCCGGCATTTTCAGCGTGACATCATTCTGTGGGCCG
TACGCTGGTACTGCAAATACGGCATCAGTTACCGTGAGCTGCATTTTCCGCTGCATAACCCTGCTTCGGG
GTCATTATAGCGATTTTTTCGGTATATCCATCCTTTTTCGCACGATATACAGGATTTTGCCAAAGGGTTC
GTGTAGACTTTCCTTGGTGTATCCAACGGCGTCAGCCGGGCAGGATAGGTGAAGTAGGCCCACCCGCGAG
CGGGTGTTCCTTCTTCACTGTCCCTTATTCGCACCTGGCGGTGCTCAACGGGAATCCTGCTCTGCGAGGC
TGGCGGGAACTCTAGCTCAACGCGAAGGCCCGCCCCGGTGAGTGGGGCGGACCTTCGTGCTGTCCAGGGT
GCCCCAGCCCGGGTGCCGGGTGGGCGCCATCTGCCCGTAATCCTCCGTGGCCTGGCCGTACGGCGTCTGC
GGACCGGCCGGGCGGTGAAAGACGGCAGGCGGGAAGGGAGGGGTGGTCGCGGTCCCTCAGCGGCCGTCTG
ACGCCCGATCACGGGGCTGACCGCCGCACCCACGCCGTCACCCCTGCGGGCGCGTGAGGCGACCATCCAG
CCAGCCGTGGCGGGCGGGGAGCTCCTGCTGCCGCGATCCGCTGCGGCCCGGCACGGGTCGCGTACCGCTT
CGGGCCCAGCATCGTCGTGGCCGAGGCATCGGTCGACCAAGGGACCGGTCCGACCCGGCGGACAACCGCG
GCCCGGCCCGCCGGCCAAAAGCAGGCAGGCGGACGCGTCGTCGTCGACGGCC
Features (pLannotate 1.2.2; 19 found; start..end, strand, type, name):
    197..1639    -  CDS            pSG5 Rep: replication initiator protein from the Streptomyces ghanaensis plasmid pSG5; rep
   2205..3011    -  CDS            tsnR: TSNR_STRAJ - Also known as tsr From Streptomyces azureus.
   3318..4031    +  CDS            EBFP: enhanced blue variant of GFP mammalian codon-optimized
   4038..4071    +  terminator     lambda t0 terminator: minimal transcription terminator from phage lambda (Scholtissek and Grosse, 1987)
   4076..4324    -  CDS            UGI: UNGI_BPPB2 - Experimental evidence at protein level: Swiss-Prot protein existence level 1. This protein binds specifically and reversibly to the host uracil-DNA glycosylase, preventing removal of uracil residues from PBS2 DNA by the host uracil-excision repair system. From Bacillus phage PBS2 (Bacteriophage PBS2).
   4337..8437    -  CDS            cas9: CAS9_STRP1 - Also known as csn1 From Streptococcus pyogenes serotype M1.
   8486..9172    -  CDS            Apobec1: ABEC1_RAT - Experimental evidence at protein level: Swiss-Prot protein existence level 1. Catalytic component of the apolipoprotein B mRNA editing enzyme complex which is responsible for the postranscriptional editing of a CAA codon for Gln to a UAA codon for stop in the APOB mRNA. May also play a role in the epigenetic regulation of gene expression by participating in DNA demethylation. From Rattus norvegicus (Rat).
   9340..9374    +  terminator     lambda t0 terminator: minimal transcription terminator from phage lambda (Scholtissek and Grosse, 1987)
   9367..9495    -  CDS            C1 (fragment): RPC1_BPP22 - Experimental evidence at protein level: Swiss-Prot protein existence level 1. Binds to two promoters, P(RE) and Pa23 and activate transcription from these promoters. From Salmonella phage P22 (Bacteriophage P22).
   9535..10098   -  CDS            Csy4: CRISPR-associated endoribonuclease responsible for pre-crRNA processing in Pseudomonas aeruginosa (Haurwitz et al., 2010)
  10253..10275   -  protein_bind   lac operator (fragment): The lac repressor binds to the lac operator to inhibit transcription in E. coli. This inhibition can be relieved by adding lactose or isopropyl-β-D-thiogalactopyranoside (IPTG). lac repressor encoded by lacI
  10279..10309   -  promoter       lac promoter: promoter for the E. coli lac operon
  10324..10345   -  protein_bind   CAP binding site: CAP binding activates transcription in the presence of cAMP. E. coli catabolite activator protein
  10358..10450   -  CDS            lacI (fragment): lac repressor; lacI; The lac repressor binds to the lac operator to inhibit transcription in E. coli. This inhibition can be relieved by adding lactose or isopropyl-β-D-thiogalactopyranoside (IPTG).
  10633..11220   -  rep_origin     ori: high-copy-number ColE1/pMB1/pBR322/pUC origin of replication
  11331..11483   -  CDS            ble (fragment): BLE_KLEPN - Experimental evidence at protein level: Swiss-Prot protein existence level 1. Binding protein with a strong affinity to the bleomycin family of antibiotics. Binds to CL990; an antimitotic-antibiotic compound. From Klebsiella pneumoniae.
  11487..11512   -  protein_bind   FRT (mutant) (fragment): FRT site with a mutation in the core sequence (Azam et al., 1997) FLP recombinase from the Saccharomyces cerevisiae 2μ plasmid
  11522..12322   -  CDS            ApmR: aminoglycoside 3-N-acetyltransferase type IV ; aac(3)IV; confers resistance to apramycin (Paget and Davies, 1996)
  12638..12744   +  oriT           oriT: incP origin of transfer
