[The description below was written by a language model from this plasmid's Addgene catalogue record and pLannotate feature annotations shown in this document.]
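Description:
pCRISPR-mcBEST is an E. coli–Streptomyces shuttle plasmid of about 13.2 kb, built on the pGM1190 backbone for multiplexed cytosine base editing in streptomycetes. It replicates in E. coli from a high-copy ColE1/pUC-type origin. In Streptomyces it relies on the pSG5 replicon, whose Rep initiator protein is annotated. An incP oriT allows conjugative transfer from E. coli into the actinomycete host. Selection in both hosts is by apramycin through aac(3)IV. The table also annotates tsnR (tsr), a thiostrepton resistance gene, which fits with the use of the thiostrepton-inducible PtipA promoter. Short annotated fragments such as ble, a mutant FRT site, lacI, the lac promoter/operator and a P22 C1 piece appear to be backbone remnants rather than functional parts.

The main payload is a codon-optimized fusion of rat APOBEC1 cytidine deaminase, Streptococcus pyogenes Cas9 in nickase form, and the phage PBS2 uracil glycosylase inhibitor UGI, expressed from PtipA. The guide RNA directs this fusion to a target. APOBEC1 then deaminates cytosines in the exposed strand, and UGI blocks uracil excision, so C-to-T changes are introduced without a double-strand break. Multiplexing depends on the second insert, csy4 from Pseudomonas aeruginosa PAO1, under PermE*. Csy4 is an endoribonuclease that can cleave a single transcript of several sgRNAs, driven here by PkasO*, into individual guides. The feature table also shows an EBFP-like coding sequence followed by a lambda t0 terminator. The record does not explain its role, and the promoters named in the catalogue fields are not annotated in the table.
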