Addgene plasmid #209416: pCRISPR-mcBEST
Purpose: Plasmid for multiplexed cytosine base editing in streptomycetes
Depositing lab: Tilmann Weber. Publication: Systems Analysis of Highly Multiplexed CRISPR-Base Editing in Streptomycetes. Whitford CM, Gren T, Palazzotto E, Lee SY, Tong Y, Weber T. ACS Synth Biol. 2023 Aug 18;12(8):2353-2366. doi: 10.1021/acssynbio.3c00188. Epub 2023 Jul 4. PubMed 37402223.
Backbone
  Vector backbone: pGM1190
  Total vector size (bp): 13213
  Vector type: CRISPR, Synthetic Biology
  Selectable markers: Apramycin
Growth in bacteria
  Bacterial resistance: Apramycin, 25 μg/mL
  Growth temperature: 37°C
  Growth strain: DH5alpha
  Growth instructions: Growth at 30 C in streptomycetes
  Copy number: Unknown
Gene/Insert 1
  Gene/Insert name: Codon optimized APOBEC1-nCas9-UGI fusion protein (alt name: cytosine base editor)
  Species: Synthetic
  GenBank ID: none
  Promoter: base editing cassette: PtipA ; sgRNAs: PkasO*
  Cloning method: Restriction Enzyme; 5′ cloning site NcoI (unknown if destroyed); 3′ cloning site NheI (unknown if destroyed)
  Sequencing primers: 5′ caacatgctgtgcggtgttg; 3′ gaccctgatccaccagagca
Gene/Insert 2
  Gene/Insert name: csy4 from Pseudomonas aeruginosa PAO1
  Species: Pseudomonas aeruginosa PAO1
  GenBank ID: WP_003162920.1
  Promoter: csy4: PermE*
  Cloning method: Gibson Cloning
  Sequencing primers: 5′ none; 3′ none
Terms and licenses: Academic/Nonprofit Terms; Industry Terms: Not Available to Industry
How to cite: pCRISPR-mcBEST was a gift from Tilmann Weber (Addgene plasmid # 209416 ; http://n2t.net/addgene:209416 ; RRID:Addgene_209416)
